Addgene plasmid #81011: pTriEx-NTOM20-mVenus-Zdk2
Purpose: Expression of Zdk2 anchored to mitochondria
Depositing lab: Klaus Hahn. Depositing organization: University of North Carolina at Chapel Hill. Publication: LOVTRAP: an optogenetic system for photoinduced protein dissociation. Wang H, Vilela M, Winkler A, Tarnawski M, Schlichting I, Yumerefendi H, Kuhlman B, Liu R, Danuser G, Hahn KM. Nat Methods. 2016 Jul 18. doi: 10.1038/nmeth.3926. PubMed 27427858.
Backbone
  Vector backbone: pTriEx
  Backbone size w/o insert (bp): 5040
  Total vector size (bp): 6000
  Vector type: Mammalian Expression, Bacterial Expression, Insect Expression
Growth in bacteria
  Bacterial resistance: Ampicillin, 100 μg/mL
  Growth temperature: 37°C
  Growth strain: DH5alpha
  Copy number: High Copy
Gene/Insert
  Gene/Insert name: Zdk2 (alt name: ZA98)
  Species: Synthetic
  Insert size (bp): 177
  Tag / fusion protein: NTOM20 (N terminal on insert); mVenus (N terminal on insert); 6x His tag (C terminal on insert); FLAG (C terminal on insert)
  Cloning method: Unknown
  Sequencing primers: 5′ aagtatcgggccctttgtgc; 3′ GGCAGCCTGCACCTGAGGTTAATCAC
Terms and licenses: Academic/Nonprofit Terms; Industry Terms: Not Available to Industry
How to cite: pTriEx-NTOM20-mVenus-Zdk2 was a gift from Klaus Hahn (Addgene plasmid # 81011 ; http://n2t.net/addgene:81011 ; RRID:Addgene_81011)
