[The description below was written by a language model from this plasmid's Addgene catalogue record and pLannotate feature annotations shown in this document.]
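Description:
pTriEx-NTOM20-mVenus-Zdk2 is a roughly 6 kb expression plasmid built on the pTriEx backbone, a multi-host vector designed to drive the same open reading frame in mammalian, bacterial and insect cells. It is maintained in E. coli through a high-copy ColE1/pUC-type origin and selected with ampicillin via the β-lactamase gene. Upstream of the coding region sit three stacked promoter systems. The first is a CMV enhancer/promoter followed by a chimeric chicken β-actin/rabbit β-globin intron fragment, for mammalian cells. The second is a T7 promoter with a lac operator for IPTG-regulated bacterial expression. The third is the baculovirus p10 promoter for insect cells. A rabbit β-globin polyadenylation signal and a T7 terminator close the cassette. Flanking lef2/ORF603 and ORF1629 regions allow recombination into baculovirus DNA, and a loxP site lies downstream of the cassette.

The payload is a single fusion protein. An N-terminal fragment of human TOMM20 (NTOM20), from a mitochondrial outer membrane protein, serves as the anchor. It is followed by the monomeric yellow fluorescent protein mVenus and then Zdk2 (also called ZA98), a small synthetic 177 bp insert. The automated annotation labels Zdk2 as a fragment of staphylococcal protein A, consistent with a protein A-derived scaffold. C-terminal FLAG, HSV and 6xHis tags are annotated, although the catalogue lists only FLAG and His; the short HBB hit just downstream probably reflects β-globin 3′ sequence rather than a functional coding part.

The stated purpose is to express Zdk2 tethered to mitochondria. The associated publication describes LOVTRAP, an optogenetic system for photoinduced protein dissociation. This construct would supply the mitochondrial anchor half of that system, with mVenus allowing its localisation to be seen. The record does not describe the partner construct.
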