Features (pLannotate 1.2.2; 21 found; start..end, strand, type, name):
    110..937     +  misc_recomb    baculovirus recombination region (lef2/ORF603): contains ORF603 and part of lef2
    949..1308    +  enhancer       CMV enhancer (fragment): human cytomegalovirus immediate early enhancer
   1310..1509    +  promoter       CMV promoter: human cytomegalovirus (CMV) immediate early promoter
   1661..1791    +  intron         chimeric intron (fragment): chimera between introns from chicken β-actin and rabbit β-globin
   1860..1878    +  promoter       T7 promoter: promoter for bacteriophage T7 RNA polymerase
   1879..1903    +  protein_bind   lac operator: The lac repressor binds to the lac operator to inhibit transcription in E. coli. This inhibition can be relieved by adding lactose or isopropyl-β-D-thiogalactopyranoside (IPTG). lac repressor encoded by lacI
   1919..2028    +  promoter       p10 promoter: baculovirus promoter for expression in insect cells
   2043..2153    +  CDS            TOMM20 (fragment): TOM20_HUMAN - Also known as KIAA0016. Experimental evidence at protein level: Swiss-Prot protein existence level 1. Central component of the receptor complex responsible for the recognition and translocation of cytosolically synthesized mitochondrial preproteins. Together with TOM22 functions as the transit peptide receptor at the surface of the mitochondrion outer membrane and facilitates the movement of preproteins into the TOM40 translocation pore (By similarity). Required for the translocation across the mitochondrial outer membrane of cytochrome P450 monooxygenases. From Homo sapiens (Hum
   2154..2867    +  CDS            mVenus: mVenus is a basic (constitutively fluorescent) yellow fluorescent protein published in 2006, derived from Aequorea victoria. It is reported to be a rapidly-maturing monomer with moderate acid sensitivity.
   2892..3062    +  CDS            spa (fragment): SPA_STAAE - Experimental evidence at protein level: Swiss-Prot protein existence level 1. Plays a role in the inhibition of the host innate and adaptive immune responses. Possesses five immunoglobulin-binding domains that capture both the fragment crystallizable region (Fc region) and the Fab region (part of Ig that identifies antigen) of immunoglobulins (By similarity). In turn, Staphylococcus aureus is protected from phagocytic killing via inhibition of Ig Fc region. In addition, the host elicited B-cell response is prevented due to a decrease of antibody-secreting cell proliferation that en
   3132..3154    +  CDS            5xFLAG (fragment): five tandem FLAG® epitope tags
   3195..3227    +  CDS            HSV tag: HSV (herpes simplex virus) epitope tag
   3237..3254    +  CDS            6xHis: 6xHis affinity tag
   3269..3337    +  CDS            HBB (fragment): HBB_PONPY - Experimental evidence at transcript level: Swiss-Prot protein existence level 2. Involved in oxygen transport from the lung to the various peripheral tissues. From Pongo pygmaeus (Bornean orangutan).
   3412..3467    +  polyA_signal   β-globin poly(A) signal: rabbit β-globin polyadenylation signal (Gil and Proudfoot, 1987)
   3555..3602    +  terminator     T7 terminator: transcription terminator for bacteriophage T7 RNA polymerase
   3615..4320    +  misc_recomb    baculovirus recombination region (ORF1629): contains part of ORF1629
   4329..4362    +  protein_bind   loxP: Cre-mediated recombination occurs in the 8-bp core sequence (GCATACAT). Cre recombinase
   4530..5117    -  rep_origin     ori: high-copy-number ColE1/pMB1/pBR322/pUC origin of replication
   5130..5990    -  CDS            AmpR: β-lactamase; bla; confers resistance to ampicillin, carbenicillin, and related antibiotics
   5991..6042    -  promoter       AmpR promoter (fragment): bla
>Addgene plasmid #81011 | pTriEx-NTOM20-mVenus-Zdk2 | addgene full sequence | sequence record 156953 | Addgene assembled full plasmid sequence
AACTGTTACATTGCAAACGTGGTTTCGTGTGCCAAGTGTGAAAACCGATGTTTAATCAAGGCTCTGACGC
ATTTCTACAACCACGACTCCAAGTGTGTGGGTGAAGTCATGCATCTTTTAATCAAATCCCAAGATGTGTA
TAAACCACCAAACTGCCAAAAAATGAAAACTGTCGACAAGCTCTGTCCGTTTGCTGGCAACTGCAAGGGT
CTCAATCCTATTTGTAATTATTGAATAATAAAACAATTATAAATGTCAAATTTGTTTTTTATTAACGATA
CAAACCAAACGCAACAAGAACATTTGTAGTATTATCTATAATTGAAAACGCGTAGTTATAATCGCTGAGG
TAATATTTAAAATCATTTTCAAATGATTCACAGTTAATTTGCGACAATATAATTTTATTTTCACATAAAC
TAGACGCCTTGTCGTCTTCTTCTTCGTATTCCTTCTCTTTTTCATTTTTCTCTTCATAAAAATTAACATA
GTTATTATCGTATCCATATATGTATCTATCGTATAGAGTAAATTTTTTGTTGTCATAAATATATATGTCT
TTTTTAATGGGGTGTATAGTACCGCTGCGCATAGTTTTTCTGTAATTTACAACAGTGCTATTTTCTGGTA
GTTCTTCGGAGTGTGTTGCTTTAATTATTAAATTTATATAATCAATGAATTTGGGATCGTCGGTTTTGTA
CAATATGTTGCCGGCATAGTACGCAGCTTCTTCTAGTTCAATTACACCATTTTTTAGCAGCACCGGATTA
ACATAACTTTCCAAAATGTTGTACGAACCGTTAAACAAAAACAGTTCACCTCCCTTTTCTATACTATTGT
CTGCGAGCAGTTGTTTGTTGTTAAAAATAACAGCCATTGTAATGAGACGCACAAACTAATATCACAAACT
GGAAATGTCTATCAATATATAGTTGCTGATGGCCGGCCTATTAATAGTAATCAATTACGGGGTCATTAGT
TCATAGCCCATATATGGAGTTCCGCGTTACATAACTTACGGTAAATGGCCCGCCTGGCTGACCGCCCAAC
GACCCCCGCCCATTGACGTCAATAATGACGTATGTTCCCATAGTAACGCCAATAGGGACTTTCCATTGAC
GTCAATGGGTGGAGTATTTACGGTAAACTGCCCACTTGGCAGTACATCAAGTGTATCATATGCCAAGTCC
GCCCCCTATTGACGTCAATGACGGTAAATGGCCCGCCTGGCATTATGCCCAGTACATGACCTTACGGGAC
TTTCCTACTTGGCAGTACATCTACGTATTAGTCATCGCTATTACCATGCTGATGCGGTTTTGGCAGTACA
CCAATGGGCGTGGATAGCGGTTTGACTCACGGGGATTTCCAAGTCTCCACCCCATTGACGTCAATGGGAG
TTTGTTTTGGCACCAAAATCAACGGGACTTTCCAAAATGTCGTAATAACCCCGCCCCGTTGACGCAAATG
GGCGGTAGGCGTGTACGGTGGGAGGTCTATATAAGCAGACGTCGTTTAGTGAACCGTCAGATCACTAGAT
GCTTTATTGCGGTAGTTTATCACAGTTAAATTGCTAACGCCAGTCTCGAACTTAACGTGCAGAAGTTGGT
CGTGAGGCACTGGGCAGGTAAGTATCGGGCCCTTTGTGCGGGGGGAGCGGCTCGGGGCTGTCCGCGGGGG
GACGGCTGCCTTCGGGGGGGACGGGGCAGGGCGGGGTTCGGCTTCTGGCGTGTGACCGGCGGCTCTAGAG
CCTCTGCTAACCATGTTCATGCCTTCTTCTTTTTCCTACAGCTCCTGGGCAACGTGCTGGTTATTGTGCT
GTCTCATCATTTTGGCAAAGAATTGGATCGGACCGAAATTAATACGACTCACTATAGGGGAATTGTGAGC
GGATAACAATTCCCCGGAGTTAATCCGGGACCTTTAATTCAACCCAACACAATATATTATAGTTAAATAA
GAATTATTATCAAATCATTTGTATATTAATTAAAATACTATACTGTAAATTACATTTTATTTACAATCAA
AGGAGATATACCATGGTGGGCCGCAACAGCGCGATTGCAGCTGGAGTGTGCGGCGCGCTGTTCATTGGCT
ATTGCATTTACTTTGATCGCAAACGCCGCAGCGATCCGAACTTTAAATCTAGAGTGAGCAAGGGCGAGGA
GCTGTTCACCGGGGTGGTGCCCATCCTGGTCGAGCTGGACGGCGACGTAAACGGCCACAAGTTCAGCGTG
TCCGGCGAGGGCGAGGGCGATGCCACCTACGGCAAGCTGACCCTGAAGTTCATCAGCACCACCGGCAAGC
TGCCCGTGCCCTGGCCCACCCTCGTGACCACCCTCGGCTACGGCCTGCAGTGCTTCGCCCGCTACCCCGA
CCACATGAAGCAGCACGACTTCTTCAAGTCCGCCATGCCCGAAGGCTACGTCCAGGAGCGCACCATCTTC
TTCAAGGACGACGGCAACTACAAGACCCGCGCCGAGGTGAAGTTCGAGGGCGACACCCTGGTGAACCGCA
TCGAGCTGAAGGGCATCGACTTCAAGGAGGACGGCAACATCCTGGGGCACAAGCTGGAGTACAACTACAA
CAGCCACAACGTCTATATCACCGCCGACAAGCAGAAGAACGGCATCAAGGCAAACTTCAAGATCCGCCAC
AACATCGAGGACGGCGGCGTGCAGCTCGCCGACCACTACCAGCAGAACACCCCCATCGGCGACGGCCCCG
TGCTGCTGCCCGACAACCACTACCTGAGCTACCAGTCCAAACTGAGCAAAGACCCCAACGAGAAGCGCGA
TCACATGGTCCTGCTGGAGTTCGTGACCGCCGCCGGGATCACTCTCGGCATGGACGAGCTGTACAAGGGT
TCTGGAAGTGGATCCATGGTGGATAACAAATTCAATAAAGAAATGTTGAGTGCCCGTGTGGAAATCTATG
GTCTGCCAAACCTGAATTGGGGTCAGAGGTTTGCCTTCATCAGTAGCCTGACGGATGATCCATCTCAGAG
CGCCAATCTGCTGGCCGAAGCCAAAAAACTGAACGATGCCCAGGCCCCAAAAGGTGGTTCTGGTGGTAGC
CATCATCATCACCATCATGGCGGTGAAAATCTGTATTTCCAGGGCGGCAGCGACTACAAGGACGACGACG
ACAAATAAAAGCTTGCGGCCGCACAGCTGTATACACGTGCAAGCCAGCCAGAACTCGCCCCGGAAGACCC
CGAGGATCTCGAGCACCACCATCACCATCACCATCACTAAGTGATTAACCTCAGGTGCAGGCTGCCTATC
AGAAGGTGGTGGCTGGTGTGGCCAATGCCCTGGCTCACAAATACCACTGAGATCGATCTTTTTCCCTCTG
CCAAAAATTATGGGGACATCATGAAGCCCCTTGAGCATCTGACTTCTGGCTAATAAAGGAAATTTATTTT
CATTGCAATAGTGTGTTGGAATTTTTTGTGTCTCTCACTCGGAAGGACATATGGGAGGGCAAATCATTTA
AAACATCAGAATGAGTATTTGGTTTAGAGTTTGGCAACATATGCCCATATGTAACTAGCATAACCCCTTG
GGGCCTCTAAACGGGTCTTGAGGGGTTTTTTGCTGAAAGCATGCGGAGGAAATTCTCCTTGAAGTTTCCC
TGGTGTTCAAAGTAAAGGAGTTTGCACCAGACGCACCTCTGTTCACTGGTCCGGCGTATTAAAACACGAT
ACATTGTTATTAGTACATTTATTAAGCGCTAGATTCTGTGCGTTGTTGATTTACAGACAATTGTTGTACG
TATTTTAATAATTCATTAAATTTATAATCTTTAGGGTGGTATGTTAGAGCGAAAATCAAATGATTTTCAG
CGTCTTTATATCTGAATTTAAATATTAAATCCTCAATAGATTTGTAAAATAGGTTTCGATTAGTTTCAAA
CAAGGGTTGTTTTTCCGAACCGATGGCTGGACTATCTAATGGATTTTCGCTCAACGCCACAAAACTTGCC
AAATCTTGTAGCAGCAATCTAGCTTTGTCGATATTCGTTTGTGTTTTGTTTTGTAATAAAGGTTCGACGT
CGTTCAAAATATTATGCGCTTTTGTATTTCTTTCATCACTGTCGTTAGTGTACAATTGACTCGACGTAAA
CACGTTAAATAGAGCTTGGACATATTTAACATCGGGCGTGTTAGCTTTATTAGGCCGATTATCGTCGTCG
TCCCAACCCTCGTCGTTAGAAGTTGCTTCCGAAGACGATTTTGCCATAGCCACACGACGCCTATTAATTG
TGTCGGCTAACACGTCCGCGATCAAATTTGTAGTTGAGCTTTTTGGAATTGCGATCGCATAACTTCGTAT
AGCATACATTATACGAAGTTATAAGCTCGGAACGCTGCGCTCGGTCGTTCGGCTGCGGCGAGCGGTATCA
GCTCACTCAAAGGCGGTAATACGGTTATCCACAGAATCAGGGGATAACGCAGGAAAGAACATGTGAGCAA
AAGGCCAGCAAAAGGCCAGGAACCGTAAAAAGGCCGCGTTGCTGGCGTTTTTCCATAGGCTCCGCCCCCT
GACGAGCATCACAAAAATCGACGCTCAAGTCAGAGGTGGCGAAACCCGACAGGACTATAAAGATACCAGG
CGTTTCCCCCTGGAAGCTCCCTCGTGCGCTCTCCTGTTCCGACCCTGCCGCTTACCGGATACCTGTCCGC
CTTTCTCCCTTCGGGAAGCGTGGCGCTTTCTCAATGCTCACGCTGTAGGTATCTCAGTTCGGTGTAGGTC
GTTCGCTCCAAGCTGGGCTGTGTGCACGAACCCCCCGTTCAGCCCGACCGCTGCGCCTTATCCGGTAACT
ATCGTCTTGAGTCCAACCCGGTAAGACACGACTTATCGCCACTGGCAGCAGCCACTGGTAACAGGATTAG
CAGAGCGAGGTATGTAGGCGGTGCTACAGAGTTCTTGAAGTGGTGGCCTAACTACGGCTACACTAGAAGA
ACAGTATTTGGTATCTGCGCTCTGCTGAAGCCAGTTACCTTCGGAAAAAGAGTTGGTAGCTCTTGATCCG
GCAAACAAACCACCGCTGGTAGCGGTGGTTTTTTTGTTTGCAAGCAGCAGATTACGCGCAGAAAAAAAGG
ATCTCAAGAAGATCCTTTGTTACCAATGCTTAATCAGTGAGGCACCTATCTCAGCGATCTGTCTATTTCG
TTCATCCATAGTTGCCTGACTCCCCGTCGTGTAGATAACTACGATACGGGAGGGCTTACCATCTGGCCCC
AGTGCTGCAATGATACCGCGAGACCCACGCTCACCGGCTCCAGATTTATCAGCAATAAACCAGCCAGCCG
GAAGGGCCGAGCGCAGAAGTGGTCCTGCAACTTTATCCGCCTCCATCCAGTCTATTAATTGTTGCCGGGA
AGCTAGAGTAAGTAGTTCGCCAGTTAATAGTTTGCGCAACGTTGTTGCCATTGCTACAGGCATCGTGGTG
TCACGCTCGTCGTTTGGTATGGCTTCATTCAGCTCCGGTTCCCAACGATCAAGGCGAGTTACATGATCCC
CCATGTTGTGCAAAAAAGCGGTTAGCTCCTTCGGTCCTCCGATCGTTGTCAGAAGTAAGTTGGCCGCAGT
GTTATCACTCATGGTTATGGCAGCACTGCATAATTCTCTTACTGTCATGCCATCCGTAAGATGCTTTTCT
GTGACTGGTGAGTACTCAACCAAGTCATTCTGAGAATAGTGTATGCGGCGACCGAGTTGCTCTTGCCCGG
CGTCAATACGGGATAATACCGCGCCACATAGCAGAACTTTAAAAGTGCTCATCATTGGAAAACGTTCTTC
GGGGCGAAAACTCTCAAGGATCTTACCGCTGTTGAGATCCAGTTCGATGTAACCCACTCGTGCACCCAAC
TGATCTTCAGCATCTTTTACTTTCACCAGCGTTTCTGGGTGAGCAAAAACAGGAAGGCAAAATGCCGCAA
AAAAGGGAATAAGGGCGACACGGAAATGTTGAATACTCATACTCTTCCTTTTTCAATATTATTGAAGCAT
TTATCAGGGTTATTGTCTCATGTCCGCGCGTT
