>Addgene plasmid #81011 | pTriEx-NTOM20-mVenus-Zdk2 | depositor partial sequence | sequence record 153392 | NTOM20, mVenus, Zdk2
ATGGTGGGCCGCAACAGCGCGATTGCAGCTGGAGTGTGCGGCGCGCTGTTCATTGGCTATTGCATTTACT
TTGATCGCAAACGCCGCAGCGATCCGAACTTTAAATCTAGAGTGAGCAAGGGCGAGGAGCTGTTCACCGG
GGTGGTGCCCATCCTGGTCGAGCTGGACGGCGACGTAAACGGCCACAAGTTCAGCGTGTCCGGCGAGGGC
GAGGGCGATGCCACCTACGGCAAGCTGACCCTGAAGTTCATCAGCACCACCGGCAAGCTGCCCGTGCCCT
GGCCCACCCTCGTGACCACCCTCGGCTACGGCCTGCAGTGCTTCGCCCGCTACCCCGACCACATGAAGCA
GCACGACTTCTTCAAGTCCGCCATGCCCGAAGGCTACGTCCAGGAGCGCACCATCTTCTTCAAGGACGAC
GGCAACTACAAGACCCGCGCCGAGGTGAAGTTCGAGGGCGACACCCTGGTGAACCGCATCGAGCTGAAGG
GCATCGACTTCAAGGAGGACGGCAACATCCTGGGGCACAAGCTGGAGTACAACTACAACAGCCACAACGT
CTATATCACCGCCGACAAGCAGAAGAACGGCATCAAGGCAAACTTCAAGATCCGCCACAACATCGAGGAC
GGCGGCGTGCAGCTCGCCGACCACTACCAGCAGAACACCCCCATCGGCGACGGCCCCGTGCTGCTGCCCG
ACAACCACTACCTGAGCTACCAGTCCAAACTGAGCAAAGACCCCAACGAGAAGCGCGATCACATGGTCCT
GCTGGAGTTCGTGACCGCCGCCGGGATCACTCTCGGCATGGACGAGCTGTACAAGGGTTCTGGAAGTGGA
TCCATGGTGGATAACAAATTCAATAAAGAAATGTTGAGTGCCCGTGTGGAAATCTATGGTCTGCCAAACC
TGAATTGGGGTCAGAGGTTTGCCTTCATCAGTAGCCTGACGGATGATCCATCTCAGAGCGCCAATCTGCT
GGCCGAAGCCAAAAAACTGAACGATGCCCAGGCCCCAAAAGGTGGTTCTGGTGGTAGCCATCATCATCAC
CATCATGGCGGTGAAAATCTGTATTTCCAGGGCGGCAGCGACTACAAGGACGACGACGACAAATAA
