>Addgene plasmid #81011 | pTriEx-NTOM20-mVenus-Zdk2 | addgene partial sequence | sequence record 156951 | CMV-F 5'-CGCAAATGGGCGGTAGGCGTG-3'
CTATATAAGCAGACGTCGTTTAGTGAACCGTCAGATCACTAGATGCTTTATTGCGGTAGTTTATCACAGT
TAAATTGCTAACGCCAGTCTCGAACTTAACGTGCAGAAGTTGGTCGTGAGGCACTGGGCAGGTAAGTATC
GGGCCCTTTGTGCGGGGGGAGCGGCTCGGGGCTGTCCGCGGGGGGACGGCTGCCTTCGGGGGGGACGGGG
CAGGGCGGGGTTCGGCTTCTGGCGTGTGACCGGCGGCTCTAGAGCCTCTGCTAACCATGTTCATGCCTTC
TTCTTTTTCCTACAGCTCCTGGGCAACGTGCTGGTTATTGTGCTGTCTCATCATTTTGGCAAAGAATTGG
ATCGGACCGAAATTAATACGACTCACTATAGGGGAATTGTGAGCGGATAACAATTCCCCGGAGTTAATCC
GGGACCTTTAATTCAACCCAACACAATATATTATAGTTAAATAAGAATTATTATCAAATCATTTGTATAT
TAATTAAAATACTATACTGTAAATTACATTTTATTTACAATCAAAGGAGATATACCATGGTGGGCCGCAA
CAGCGCGATTGCAGCTGGAGTGTGCGGCGCGCTGTTCATTGGCTATTGCATTTACTTTGATCGCAAACGC
CGCAGCGATCCGAACTTTAAATCTAGAGTGAGCAAGGGCGAGGAGCTGTTCACCGGGGTGGTGCCCATCC
TGGTCGAGCTGGACGGCGACGTAAACGGCCACAAGTTCAGCGTGTCCGGCGAGGGCGAGGGCGATGCCAC
CTACGGCAAGCTGACCCTGAAGTTCATCAGCACCACCGGCAAGCTGCCCGTGCCCTGGCCCACCCTCGTG
ACCACCCTCGGCTACGGCCTGCAGTGCTTCGCCCGCTACCCCGACCACATGAAGCAGCACGACTTCTTCA
AGTCCGCCATGCCCGAAGGCTACGTCCAG
