>Addgene plasmid #81011 | pTriEx-NTOM20-mVenus-Zdk2 | addgene partial sequence | sequence record 156952 | rb_glob_PA_term-R 5'-CCCATATGTCCTTCCGAGTG-3'
AAAAATTCCAACACACTATTGCAATGAAAATAAATTTCCTTTATTAGCCAGAAGTCAGATGCTCAAGGGG
CTTCATGATGTCCCCATAATTTTTGGCAGAGGGAAAAAGATCGATCTCAGTGGTATTTGTGAGCCAGGGC
ATTGGCCACACCAGCCACCACCTTCTGATAGGCAGCCTGCACCTGAGGTTAATCACTTAGTGATGGTGAT
GGTGATGGTGGTGCTCGAGATCCTCGGGGTCTTCCGGGGCGAGTTCTGGCTGGCTTGCACGTGTATACAG
CTGTGCGGCCGCAAGCTTTTATTTGTCGTCGTCGTCCTTGTAGTCGCTGCCGCCCTGGAAATACAGATTT
TCACCGCCATGATGGTGATGATGATGGCTACCACCAGAACCACCTTTTGGGGCCTGGGCATCGTTCAGTT
TTTTGGCTTCGGCCAGCAGATTGGCGCTCTGAGATGGATCATCCGTCAGGCTACTGATGAAGGCAAACCT
CTGACCCCAATTCAGGTTTGGCAGACCATAGATTTCCACACGGGCACTCAACATTTCTTTATTGAATTTG
TTATCCACCATGGATCCACTTCCAGAACCCTTGTACAGCTCGTCCATGCCGAGAGTGATCCCGGCGGCGG
TCACGAACTCCAGCAGGACCATGTGATCGCGCTTCTCGTTGGGGTCTTTGCTCAGTTTGGACTGGTAGCT
CAGGTAGTGGTTGTCGGGCAGCAGCACGGGGCCGTCGCCGATGGGGGTGTTCTGCTGGTAGTGGTCGGCG
AGCTGCACGCCGCCGTCCTCGATGTTGTGGCGGATCTTGAAGTTTGCCTTGATGCCGTTCTTCTGCTTGT
CGGCGGTGATATAGACGTTGTGGCTGTTGTAGTTGTACTCCAGCTTGTGCCCCAGGATGTTGCCGTCCTC
CTTGAAGTCGATGCCCTTCAGCTCGATGCGGTTCACCAGGGTGTCGCCCTCGAACTTCACCTCGGCGCGG
GTCTTGTAGTTGCCGTCGTCCTTGAAGAAGATGGTGCGCTCCTGGACGTAGCCTTCGG
